Addgene plasmid #170074: PclpB GFP pZa
Purpose: GFP expression under the control of E. coli clpB promoter
Depositing lab: Urartu Seker. Depositing organization: Bilkent University UNAM, Nanotechnology Research Center. Publication: Genetic Circuits To Detect Nanomaterial Triggered Toxicity through Engineered Heat Shock Response Mechanism. Saltepe B, Bozkurt EU, Haciosmanoglu N, Seker UOS. ACS Synth Biol. 2019 Oct 18;8(10):2404-2417. doi: 10.1021/acssynbio.9b00291. Epub 2019 Oct 2. PubMed 31536326.
Backbone
  Vector backbone: pZa
  Backbone size w/o insert (bp): 1898
  Total vector size (bp): 2615
  Vector type: Bacterial Expression
Growth in bacteria
  Bacterial resistance: Chloramphenicol, 25 μg/mL
  Growth temperature: 37°C
  Growth strain: DH5alpha
  Copy number: Low Copy
Gene/Insert
  Gene/Insert name: Green fluorescent protein (alt name: GFP)
  Species: Bacteria
  Insert size (bp): 717
  Promoter: PclpB
  Cloning method: Gibson Cloning
  Sequencing primers: 5′ TACGCCCGGTAGTGATCTTAT
Terms and licenses: Academic/Nonprofit Terms; Industry Terms: Not Available to Industry
How to cite: PclpB GFP pZa was a gift from Urartu Seker (Addgene plasmid # 170074 ; http://n2t.net/addgene:170074 ; RRID:Addgene_170074)
