[The description below was written by a language model from this plasmid's Addgene catalogue record and pLannotate feature annotations shown in this document.]
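Description:
PclpB GFP pZa is a small bacterial expression plasmid of about 2.6 kb, built on the pZa backbone, that acts as a transcriptional reporter for the Escherichia coli clpB promoter. It replicates from the p15A origin. The catalogue lists it as low copy, and p15A is compatible with ColE1-type plasmids, so it can be co-maintained with a second construct. A short fragment annotated as RSF ori next to the p15A origin is most likely a homology hit within the origin region, not a second functional replicon. Selection is by chloramphenicol resistance: a chloramphenicol acetyltransferase gene is driven by its own cat promoter and followed by the phage lambda t0 terminator.

The payload is a roughly 0.7 kb green fluorescent protein coding sequence, inserted by Gibson assembly and recorded as being under PclpB control. The automated annotation does not mark the promoter itself, but a short unannotated stretch between the resistance cassette and the reporter open reading frame is presumably where it sits. The annotation tool labels the reporter CDS as hfriFP, whereas the catalogue describes it simply as GFP, so the exact variant is not resolved by the record. The rrnB T1 terminator lies just downstream of the reporter across the circular junction and ends its transcription, insulating it from the origin.

clpB encodes a heat shock chaperone, so fluorescence from this plasmid reports activation of the heat shock response. The associated publication indicates that it was used in whole-cell sensor circuits designed to detect nanomaterial-triggered toxicity through engineered heat shock response mechanisms.
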