Features (pLannotate 1.2.2; 7 found; start..end, strand, type, name):
      6..92      +  terminator     rrnB T1 terminator: Escherichia coli rrnB; transcription terminator T1 from the E. coli rrnB gene
    118..173     -  rep_origin     RSF ori (fragment): Plasmids containing the RSF 1030 origin of replication can be propagated in E. coli cells that contain additional plasmids with compatible origins.
    261..806     -  rep_origin     p15A ori: Plasmids containing the medium-copy-number p15A origin of replication can be propagated in E. coli cells that contain a second plasmid with the ColE1 origin.
    920..1014    -  terminator     lambda t0 terminator: transcription terminator from phage lambda
   1035..1694    -  CDS            CmR: chloramphenicol acetyltransferase; cat; confers resistance to chloramphenicol
   1695..1797    -  promoter       cat promoter: promoter of the E. coli cat gene encoding chloramphenicol acetyltransferase
   1886..2599    +  CDS            hfriFP: hfriFP is a fluorescent protein published in 2013, derived from Herbaspirillum frisingense.
>Addgene plasmid #170074 | PclpB GFP pZa | addgene full sequence | sequence record 343075 | Addgene NGS Result
GGCATCAAATAAAACGAAAGGCTCAGTCGAAAGACTGGGCCTTTCGTTTTATCTGTTGTTTGTCGGTGAA
CGCTCTCCTGAGTAGGACAAATCCGCCGCCCTAGACCTAGGGATATATTCCGCTTCCTCGCTCACTGACT
CGCTACGCTCGGTCGTTCGACTGCGGCGAGCGGAAATGGCTTACGAACGGGGCGGAGATTTCCTGGAAGA
TGCCAGGAAGATACTTAACAGGGAAGTGAGAGGGCCGCGGCAAAGCCGTTTTTCCATAGGCTCCGCCCCC
CTGACAAGCATCACGAAATCTGACGCTCAAATCAGTGGTGGCGAAACCCGACAGGACTATAAAGATACCA
GGCGTTTCCCCCTGGCGGCTCCCTCGTGCGCTCTCCTGTTCCTGCCTTTCGGTTTACCGGTGTCATTCCG
CTGTTATGGCCGCGTTTGTCTCATTCCACGCCTGACACTCAGTTCCGGGTAGGCAGTTCGCTCCAAGCTG
GACTGTATGCACGAACCCCCCGTTCAGTCCGACCGCTGCGCCTTATCCGGTAACTATCGTCTTGAGTCCA
ACCCGGAAAGACATGCAAAAGCACCACTGGCAGCAGCCACTGGTAATTGATTTAGAGGAGTTAGTCTTGA
AGTCATGCGCCGGTTAAGGCTAAACTGAAAGGACAAGTTTTGGTGACTGCGCTCCTCCAAGCCAGTTACC
TCGGTTCAAAGAGTTGGTAGCTCAGAGAACCTTCGAAAAACCGCCCTGCAAGGCGGTTTTTTCGTTTTCA
GAGCAAGAGATTACGCGCAGACCAAAACGATCTCAAGAAGATCATCTTATTAATCAGATAAAATATTTCT
AGATTTCAGTGCAATTTATCTCTTCAAATGTAGCACCTGAAGTCAGCCCCATACGATATAAGTTGTTACT
AGTGCTTGGATTCTCACCAATAAAAAACGCCCGGCGGCAACCGAGCGTTCTGAACAAATCCAGATGGAGT
TCTGAGGTCATTACTGGATCTATCAACAGGAGTCCAAGCGAGCTCGATATCAAATTACGCCCCGCCCTGC
CACTCATCGCAGTACTGTTGTAATTCATTAAGCATTCTGCCGACATGGAAGCCATCACAAACGGCATGAT
GAACCTGAATCGCCAGCGGCATCAGCACCTTGTCGCCTTGCGTATAATATTTGCCCATGGTGAAAACGGG
GGCGAAGAAGTTGTCCATATTGGCCACGTTTAAATCAAAACTGGTGAAACTCACCCAGGGATTGGCTGAG
ACGAAAAACATATTCTCAATAAACCCTTTAGGGAAATAGGCCAGGTTTTCACCGTAACACGCCACATCTT
GCGAATATATGTGTAGAAACTGCCGGAAATCGTCGTGGTATTCACTCCAGAGCGATGAAAACGTTTCAGT
TTGCTCATGGAAAACGGTGTAACAAGGGTGAACACTATCCCATATCACCAGCTCACCGTCTTTCATTGCC
ATACGGAATTCCGGATGAGCATTCATCAGGCGGGCAAGAATGTGAATAAAGGCCGGATAAAACTTGTGCT
TATTTTTCTTTACGGTCTTTAAAAAGGCCGTAATATCCAGCTGAACGGTCTGGTTATAGGTACATTGAGC
AACTGACTGAAATGCCTCAAAATGTTCTTTACGATGCCATTGGGATATATCAACGGTGGTATATCCAGTG
ATTTTTTTCTCCATTTTAGCTTCCTTAGCTCCTGAAAATCTCGATAACTCAAAAAATACGCCCGGTAGTG
ATCTTATTTCATTATGGTGAAAGTTGGAACCTCTTACGTGCCGATCAACGTCTCATTTTCGCCAGATATC
GACGTCCTCGAGCTTGAATAATTGAGGGATGACCTCATTTAATCTCCAAAGAGGAGAAAGGTACCATGCG
TAAAGGAGAAGAACTTTTCACTGGAGTTGTCCCAATTCTTGTTGAATTAGATGGTGATGTTAATGGGCAC
AAATTTTCTGTCAGTGGAGAGGGTGAAGGTGATGCAACATACGGAAAACTTACCCTTAAATTTATTTGCA
CTACTGGAAAACTACCTGTTCCATGGCCAACACTTGTCACTACTTTCGGTTATGGTGTTCAATGCTTTGC
GAGATACCCAGATCATATGAAACAGCATGACTTTTTCAAGAGTGCCATGCCCGAAGGTTATGTACAGGAA
AGAACTATATTTTTCAAAGATGACGGGAACTACAAGACACGTGCTGAAGTCAAGTTTGAAGGTGATACCC
TTGTTAATAGAATCGAGTTAAAAGGTATTGATTTTAAAGAAGATGGAAACATTCTTGGACACAAATTGGA
ATACAACTATAACTCACACAATGTATACATCATGGCAGACAAACAAAAGAATGGAATCAAAGTTAACTTC
AAAATTAGACACAACATTGAAGATGGAAGCGTTCAACTAGCAGACCATTATCAACAAAATACTCCAATTG
GCGATGGCCCTGTCCTTTTACCAGACAACCATTACCTGTCCACACAATCTGCCCTTTCGAAAGATCCCAA
CGAAAAGAGAGACCACATGGTCCTTCTTGAGTTTGTAACAGCTGCTGGGATTACACATGGCATGGATGAA
CTATACAAATAAAAGCTTACGCGT
